>Addgene plasmid #75164 | pLC-RFP657-CASP8 | depositor full sequence | sequence record 149259 | pLC-RFP657-CASP8 sequence 11679 bps
TTAATGTAGTCTTATGCAATACTCTTGTAGTCTTGCAACATGGTAACGATGAGTTAGCAACATGCCTTAC
AAGGAGAGAAAAAGCACCGTGCATGCCGATTGGTGGAAGTAAGGTGGTACGATCGTGCCTTATTAGGAAG
GCAACAGACGGGTCTGACATGGATTGGACGAACCACTGAATTGCCGCATTGCAGAGATATTGTATTTAAG
TGCCTAGCTCGATACATAAACGGGTCTCTCTGGTTAGACCAGATCTGAGCCTGGGAGCTCTCTGGCTAAC
TAGGGAACCCACTGCTTAAGCCTCAATAAAGCTTGCCTTGAGTGCTTCAAGTAGTGTGTGCCCGTCTGTT
GTGTGACTCTGGTAACTAGAGATCCCTCAGACCCTTTTAGTCAGTGTGGAAAATCTCTAGCAGTGGCGCC
CGAACAGGGACTTGAAAGCGAAAGGGAAACCAGAGGAGCTCTCTCGACGCAGGACTCGGCTTGCTGAAGC
GCGCACGGCAAGAGGCGAGGGGCGGCGACTGGTGAGTACGCCAAAAATTTTGACTAGCGGAGGCTAGAAG
GAGAGAGATGGGTGCGAGAGCGTCAGTATTAAGCGGGGGAGAATTAGATCGCGATGGGAAAAAATTCGGT
TAAGGCCAGGGGGAAAGAAAAAATATAAATTAAAACATATAGTATGGGCAAGCAGGGAGCTAGAACGATT
CGCAGTTAATCCTGGCCTGTTAGAAACATCAGAAGGCTGTAGACAAATACTGGGACAGCTACAACCATCC
CTTCAGACAGGATCAGAAGAACTTAGATCATTATATAATACAGTAGCAACCCTCTATTGTGTGCATCAAA
GGATAGAGATAAAAGACACCAAGGAAGCTTTAGACAAGATAGAGGAAGAGCAAAACAAAAGTAAGACCAC
CGCACAGCAAGCGGCCGCTGATCTTCAGACCTGGAGGAGGAGATATGAGGGACAATTGGAGAAGTGAATT
ATATAAATATAAAGTAGTAAAAATTGAACCATTAGGAGTAGCACCCACCAAGGCAAAGAGAAGAGTGGTG
CAGAGAGAAAAAAGAGCAGTGGGAATAGGAGCTTTGTTCCTTGGGTTCTTGGGAGCAGCAGGAAGCACTA
TGGGCGCAGCGTCAATGACGCTGACGGTACAGGCCAGACAATTATTGTCTGGTATAGTGCAGCAGCAGAA
CAATTTGCTGAGGGCTATTGAGGCGCAACAGCATCTGTTGCAACTCACAGTCTGGGGCATCAAGCAGCTC
CAGGCAAGAATCCTGGCTGTGGAAAGATACCTAAAGGATCAACAGCTCCTGGGGATTTGGGGTTGCTCTG
GAAAACTCATTTGCACCACTGCTGTGCCTTGGAATGCTAGTTGGAGTAATAAATCTCTGGAACAGATTTG
GAATCACACGACCTGGATGGAGTGGGACAGAGAAATTAACAATTACACAAGCTTAATACACTCCTTAATT
GAAGAATCGCAAAACCAGCAAGAAAAGAATGAACAAGAATTATTGGAATTAGATAAATGGGCAAGTTTGT
GGAATTGGTTTAACATAACAAATTGGCTGTGGTATATAAAATTATTCATAATGATAGTAGGAGGCTTGGT
AGGTTTAAGAATAGTTTTTGCTGTACTTTCTATAGTGAATAGAGTTAGGCAGGGATATTCACCATTATCG
TTTCAGACCCACCTCCCAACCCCGAGGGGACCCAGAGAGGGCCTATTTCCCATGATTCCTTCATATTTGC
ATATACGATACAAGGCTGTTAGAGAGATAATTAGAATTAATTTGACTGTAAACACAAAGATATTAGTACA
AAATACGTGACGTAGAAAGTAATAATTTCTTGGGTAGTTTGCAGTTTTAAAATTATGTTTTAAAATGGAC
TATCATATGCTTACCGTAACTTGAAAGTATTTCGATTTCTTGGCTTTATATATCTTGTGGAAAGGACGAA
ACACCGGCCTGGACTACATTCCGCAAGTTTTAGAGCTAGAAATAGCAAGTTAAAATAAGGCTAGTCCGTT
ATCAACTTGAAAAAGTGGCACCGAGTCGGTGCTTTTTTGAATTCTAGATCTTGAGACAAATGGCAGTATT
CATCCACAATTTTAAAAGAAAAGGGGGGATTGGGGGGTACAGTGCAGGGGAAAGAATAGTAGACATAATA
GCAACAGACATACAAACTAAAGAATTACAAAAACAAATTACAAAAATTCAAAATTTTCGGGTTTATTACA
GGGACAGCAGAGATCCACTTTGGCGCCGGCTCGAGTGGCTCCGGTGCCCGTCAGTGGGCAGAGCGCACAT
CGCCCACAGTCCCCGAGAAGTTGGGGGGAGGGGTCGGCAATTGAACCGGTGCCTAGAGAAGGTGGCGCGG
GGTAAACTGGGAAAGTGATGTCGTGTACTGGCTCCGCCTTTTTCCCGAGGGTGGGGGAGAACCGTATATA
AGTGCAGTAGTCGCCGTGAACGTTCTTTTTCGCAACGGGTTTGCCGCCAGAACACAGGTGTCGTGACGCG
GGATCCGCCACCATGGATTACAAAGACGATGACGATAAGATGGCCCCAAAGAAGAAGCGGAAGGTCGGTA
TCCACGGAGTCCCAGCAGCCGACAAGAAGTACAGCATCGGCCTGGACATCGGCACCAACTCTGTGGGCTG
GGCCGTGATCACCGACGAGTACAAGGTGCCCAGCAAGAAATTCAAGGTGCTGGGCAACACCGACCGGCAC
AGCATCAAGAAGAACCTGATCGGAGCCCTGCTGTTCGACAGCGGCGAAACAGCCGAGGCCACCCGGCTGA
AGAGAACCGCCAGAAGAAGATACACCAGACGGAAGAACCGGATCTGCTATCTGCAAGAGATCTTCAGCAA
CGAGATGGCCAAGGTGGACGACAGCTTCTTCCACAGACTGGAAGAGTCCTTCCTGGTGGAAGAGGATAAG
AAGCACGAGCGGCACCCCATCTTCGGCAACATCGTGGACGAGGTGGCCTACCACGAGAAGTACCCCACCA
TCTACCACCTGAGAAAGAAACTGGTGGACAGCACCGACAAGGCCGACCTGCGGCTGATCTATCTGGCCCT
GGCCCACATGATCAAGTTCCGGGGCCACTTCCTGATCGAGGGCGACCTGAACCCCGACAACAGCGACGTG
GACAAGCTGTTCATCCAGCTGGTGCAGACCTACAACCAGCTGTTCGAGGAAAACCCCATCAACGCCAGCG
GCGTGGACGCCAAGGCCATCCTGTCTGCCAGACTGAGCAAGAGCAGACGGCTGGAAAATCTGATCGCCCA
GCTGCCCGGCGAGAAGAAGAATGGCCTGTTCGGCAACCTGATTGCCCTGAGCCTGGGCCTGACCCCCAAC
TTCAAGAGCAACTTCGACCTGGCCGAGGATGCCAAACTGCAGCTGAGCAAGGACACCTACGACGACGACC
TGGACAACCTGCTGGCCCAGATCGGCGACCAGTACGCCGACCTGTTTCTGGCCGCCAAGAACCTGTCCGA
CGCCATCCTGCTGAGCGACATCCTGAGAGTGAACACCGAGATCACCAAGGCCCCCCTGAGCGCCTCTATG
ATCAAGAGATACGACGAGCACCACCAGGACCTGACCCTGCTGAAAGCTCTCGTGCGGCAGCAGCTGCCTG
AGAAGTACAAAGAGATTTTCTTCGACCAGAGCAAGAACGGCTACGCCGGCTACATTGACGGCGGAGCCAG
CCAGGAAGAGTTCTACAAGTTCATCAAGCCCATCCTGGAAAAGATGGACGGCACCGAGGAACTGCTCGTG
AAGCTGAACAGAGAGGACCTGCTGCGGAAGCAGCGGACCTTCGACAACGGCAGCATCCCCCACCAGATCC
ACCTGGGAGAGCTGCACGCCATTCTGCGGCGGCAGGAAGATTTTTACCCATTCCTGAAGGACAACCGGGA
AAAGATCGAGAAGATCCTGACCTTCCGCATCCCCTACTACGTGGGCCCTCTGGCCAGGGGAAACAGCAGA
TTCGCCTGGATGACCAGAAAGAGCGAGGAAACCATCACCCCCTGGAACTTCGAGGAAGTGGTGGACAAGG
GCGCTTCCGCCCAGAGCTTCATCGAGCGGATGACCAACTTCGATAAGAACCTGCCCAACGAGAAGGTGCT
GCCCAAGCACAGCCTGCTGTACGAGTACTTCACCGTGTATAACGAGCTGACCAAAGTGAAATACGTGACC
GAGGGAATGAGAAAGCCCGCCTTCCTGAGCGGCGAGCAGAAAAAGGCCATCGTGGACCTGCTGTTCAAGA
CCAACCGGAAAGTGACCGTGAAGCAGCTGAAAGAGGACTACTTCAAGAAAATCGAGTGCTTCGACTCCGT
GGAAATCTCCGGCGTGGAAGATCGGTTCAACGCCTCCCTGGGCACATACCACGATCTGCTGAAAATTATC
AAGGACAAGGACTTCCTGGACAATGAGGAAAACGAGGACATTCTGGAAGATATCGTGCTGACCCTGACAC
TGTTTGAGGACAGAGAGATGATCGAGGAACGGCTGAAAACCTATGCCCACCTGTTCGACGACAAAGTGAT
GAAGCAGCTGAAGCGGCGGAGATACACCGGCTGGGGCAGGCTGAGCCGGAAGCTGATCAACGGCATCCGG
GACAAGCAGTCCGGCAAGACAATCCTGGATTTCCTGAAGTCCGACGGCTTCGCCAACAGAAACTTCATGC
AGCTGATCCACGACGACAGCCTGACCTTTAAAGAGGACATCCAGAAAGCCCAGGTGTCCGGCCAGGGCGA
TAGCCTGCACGAGCACATTGCCAATCTGGCCGGCAGCCCCGCCATTAAGAAGGGCATCCTGCAGACAGTG
AAGGTGGTGGACGAGCTCGTGAAAGTGATGGGCCGGCACAAGCCCGAGAACATCGTGATCGAAATGGCCA
GAGAGAACCAGACCACCCAGAAGGGACAGAAGAACAGCCGCGAGAGAATGAAGCGGATCGAAGAGGGCAT
CAAAGAGCTGGGCAGCCAGATCCTGAAAGAACACCCCGTGGAAAACACCCAGCTGCAGAACGAGAAGCTG
TACCTGTACTACCTGCAGAATGGGCGGGATATGTACGTGGACCAGGAACTGGACATCAACCGGCTGTCCG
ACTACGATGTGGACCATATCGTGCCTCAGAGCTTTCTGAAGGACGACTCCATCGACAACAAGGTGCTGAC
CAGAAGCGACAAGAACCGGGGCAAGAGCGACAACGTGCCCTCCGAAGAGGTCGTGAAGAAGATGAAGAAC
TACTGGCGGCAGCTGCTGAACGCCAAGCTGATTACCCAGAGAAAGTTCGACAATCTGACCAAGGCCGAGA
GAGGCGGCCTGAGCGAACTGGATAAGGCCGGCTTCATCAAGAGACAGCTGGTGGAAACCCGGCAGATCAC
AAAGCACGTGGCACAGATCCTGGACTCCCGGATGAACACTAAGTACGACGAGAATGACAAGCTGATCCGG
GAAGTGAAAGTGATCACCCTGAAGTCCAAGCTGGTGTCCGATTTCCGGAAGGATTTCCAGTTTTACAAAG
TGCGCGAGATCAACAACTACCACCACGCCCACGACGCCTACCTGAACGCCGTCGTGGGAACCGCCCTGAT
CAAAAAGTACCCTAAGCTGGAAAGCGAGTTCGTGTACGGCGACTACAAGGTGTACGACGTGCGGAAGATG
ATCGCCAAGAGCGAGCAGGAAATCGGCAAGGCTACCGCCAAGTACTTCTTCTACAGCAACATCATGAACT
TTTTCAAGACCGAGATTACCCTGGCCAACGGCGAGATCCGGAAGCGGCCTCTGATCGAGACAAACGGCGA
AACCGGGGAGATCGTGTGGGATAAGGGCCGGGATTTTGCCACCGTGCGGAAAGTGCTGAGCATGCCCCAA
GTGAATATCGTGAAAAAGACCGAGGTGCAGACAGGCGGCTTCAGCAAAGAGTCTATCCTGCCCAAGAGGA
ACAGCGATAAGCTGATCGCCAGAAAGAAGGACTGGGACCCTAAGAAGTACGGCGGCTTCGACAGCCCCAC
CGTGGCCTATTCTGTGCTGGTGGTGGCCAAAGTGGAAAAGGGCAAGTCCAAGAAACTGAAGAGTGTGAAA
GAGCTGCTGGGGATCACCATCATGGAAAGAAGCAGCTTCGAGAAGAATCCCATCGACTTTCTGGAAGCCA
AGGGCTACAAAGAAGTGAAAAAGGACCTGATCATCAAGCTGCCTAAGTACTCCCTGTTCGAGCTGGAAAA
CGGCCGGAAGAGAATGCTGGCCTCTGCCGGCGAACTGCAGAAGGGAAACGAACTGGCCCTGCCCTCCAAA
TATGTGAACTTCCTGTACCTGGCCAGCCACTATGAGAAGCTGAAGGGCTCCCCCGAGGATAATGAGCAGA
AACAGCTGTTTGTGGAACAGCACAAGCACTACCTGGACGAGATCATCGAGCAGATCAGCGAGTTCTCCAA
GAGAGTGATCCTGGCCGACGCTAATCTGGACAAAGTGCTGTCCGCCTACAACAAGCACCGGGATAAGCCC
ATCAGAGAGCAGGCCGAGAATATCATCCACCTGTTTACCCTGACCAATCTGGGAGCCCCTGCCGCCTTCA
AGTACTTTGACACCACCATCGACCGGAAGAGGTACACCAGCACCAAAGAGGTGCTGGACGCCACCCTGAT
CCACCAGAGCATCACCGGCCTGTACGAGACACGGATCGACCTGTCTCAGCTGGGAGGCGACAAGCGTCCT
GCTGCTACTAAGAAAGCTGGTCAAGCTAAGAAAAAGAAAGCTAGCGGCGCAACAAACTTCTCTCTGCTGA
AACAAGCCGGAGATGTCGAAGAGAATCCTGGACCGAGCGAGCTGATTAAGGAGAACATGCACATGAAGCT
GTACATGGAGGGCACCGTGAACAACCACCACTTCAAGTGCACATCCGAGGGCGAAGGCAAGCCCTACGAG
GGCACCCAGACCCAGAGAATCAAGGTGGTCGAGGGCGGCCCTCTCCCCTTCGCCTTCGACATCCTGGCTA
CCAGCTTCATGTACGGCAGTCACACCTTCATCAACCACACCCAGGGCATCCCCGACTTCTGGAAGCAGTC
CTTCCCTGAGGGCTTCACATGGGAGAGAGTCACCACATACGAAGACGGGGGCGTGCTGACCGCTACCCAG
GACACCAGCCTCCAGGACGGCTGCCTCATCTACAACGTCAAGATCAGAGGGGTGAACTTCCCATCCAACG
GCCCTGTGATGCAGAAGAAAACACTCGGCTGGGAGGCCCACACCGAGATGCTGTACCCCGCTGACGGCGG
CCTGGAAGGCAGAACCGCGCTGGCCCTGAAGCTCGTGGGCGGGGGCCACCTGATCTGCAACTTCAAGACC
ACATACAGATCCAAGAAACCCGCTAAGAACCTCAAGATGCCCGGCGTCTACTATGTGGACTACAGACTGG
AAAGAATCAAGGAGGCCGACAAAGAGACCTACGTCGAGCAGCACGAGGTGGCTGTGGCCAGATACTGCGA
CCTCCCTAGCAAACTGGGGCACAAGCTTAATTAACGCGTTAAGTCGACAATCAACCTCTGGATTACAAAA
TTTGTGAAAGATTGACTGGTATTCTTAACTATGTTGCTCCTTTTACGCTATGTGGATACGCTGCTTTAAT
GCCTTTGTATCATGCTATTGCTTCCCGTATGGCTTTCATTTTCTCCTCCTTGTATAAATCCTGGTTGCTG
TCTCTTTATGAGGAGTTGTGGCCCGTTGTCAGGCAACGTGGCGTGGTGTGCACTGTGTTTGCTGACGCAA
CCCCCACTGGTTGGGGCATTGCCACCACCTGTCAGCTCCTTTCCGGGACTTTCGCTTTCCCCCTCCCTAT
TGCCACGGCGGAACTCATCGCCGCCTGCCTTGCCCGCTGCTGGACAGGGGCTCGGCTGTTGGGCACTGAC
AATTCCGTGGTGTTGTCGGGGAAATCATCGTCCTTTCCTTGGCTGCTCGCCTGTGTTGCCACCTGGATTC
TGCGCGGGACGTCCTTCTGCTACGTCCCTTCGGCCCTCAATCCAGCGGACCTTCCTTCCCGCGGCCTGCT
GCCGGCTCTGCGGCCTCTTCCGCGTCTTCGCCTTCGCCCTCAGACGAGTCGGATCTCCCTTTGGGCCGCC
TCCCCGCGACTTTAAGACCAATGACTTACAAGGCAGCTGTAGATCTTAGCCACTTTTTAAAAGAAAAGGG
GGGACTGGAAGGGCTAATTCACTCCCAACGAAGACAAGATCTGCTTTTTGCTTGTACTGGGTCTCTCTGG
TTAGACCAGATCTGAGCCTGGGAGCTCTCTGGCTAACTAGGGAACCCACTGCTTAAGCCTCAATAAAGCT
TGCCTTGAGTGCTTCAAGTAGTGTGTGCCCGTCTGTTGTGTGACTCTGGTAACTAGAGATCCCTCAGACC
CTTTTAGTCAGTGTGGAAAATCTCTAGCAGTACGTATAGTAGTTCATGTCATCTTATTATTCAGTATTTA
TAACTTGCAAAGAAATGAATATCAGAGAGTGAGAGGAACTTGTTTATTGCAGCTTATAATGGTTACAAAT
AAAGCAATAGCATCACAAATTTCACAAATAAAGCATTTTTTTCACTGCATTCTAGTTGTGGTTTGTCCAA
ACTCATCAATGTATCTTATCATGTCTGGCTCTAGCTATCCCGCCCCTAACTCCGCCCATCCCGCCCCTAA
CTCCGCCCAGTTCCGCCCATTCTCCGCCCCATGGCTGACTAATTTTTTTTATTTATGCAGAGGCCGAGGC
CGCCTCGGCCTCTGAGCTATTCCAGAAGTAGTGAGGAGGCTTTTTTGGAGGCCTAGGGACGTACCCAATT
CGCCCTATAGTGAGTCGTATTACGCGCGCTCACTGGCCGTCGTTTTACAACGTCGTGACTGGGAAAACCC
TGGCGTTACCCAACTTAATCGCCTTGCAGCACATCCCCCTTTCGCCAGCTGGCGTAATAGCGAAGAGGCC
CGCACCGATCGCCCTTCCCAACAGTTGCGCAGCCTGAATGGCGAATGGG
[124 nt withheld, positions 9010-9133]
C
[91 nt withheld, positions 9135-9225]
A
[49 nt withheld, positions 9227-9275]
CCTTTGACGTTGGAGTCCACGTTCTTT
[37 nt withheld, positions 9303-9339]
ACCCTATCTCGGTCTATTCTTTTGATTTATAAGGGATTTTGCCGATTTCGGCCTATTGGTTAAAAAATGA
GCTGATTTAACAAAAATTTAACGCGAATTTTAACAAAATATTAACGCTTACAATTTAGGTGGCACTTTTC
GGGGAAATGTGCGCGGAACCCCTATTTGTTTATTTTTCTAAATACATTCAAATATGTATCCGCTCATGAG
ACAATAACCCTGATAAATGCTTCAATAATATTGAAAAAGGAAGAGTATGAGTATTCAACATTTCCGTGTC
GCCCTTATTCCCTTTTTTGCGGCATTTTGCCTTCCTGTTTTTGCTCACCCAGAAACGCTGGTGAAAGTAA
AAGATGCTGAAGATCAGTTGGGTGCACGAGTGGGTTACATCGAACTGGATCTCAACAGCGGTAAGATCCT
TGAGAGTTTTCGCCCCGAAGAACGTTTTCCAATGATGAGCACTTTTAAAGTTCTGCTATGTGGCGCGGTA
TTATCCCGTATTGACGCCGGGCAAGAGCAACTCGGTCGCCGCATACACTATTCTCAGAATGACTTGGTTG
AGTACTCACCAGTCACAGAAAAGCATCTTACGGATGGCATGACAGTAAGAGAATTATGCAGTGCTGCCAT
AACCATGAGTGATAACACTGCGGCCAACTTACTTCTGACAACGATCGGAGGACCGAAGGAGCTAACCGCT
TTTTTGCACAACATGGGGGATCATGTAACTCGCCTTGATCGTTGGGAACCGGAGCTGAATGAAGCCATAC
CAAACGACGAGCGTGACACCACGATGCCTGTAGCAATGGCAACAACGTTGCGCAAACTATTAACTGGCGA
ACTACTTACTCTAGCTTCCCGGCAACAATTAATAGACTGGATGGAGGCGGATAAAGTTGCAGGACCACTT
CTGCGCTCGGCCCTTCCGGCTGGCTGGTTTATTGCTGATAAATCTGGAGCCGGTGAGCGTGGGTCTCGCG
GTATCATTGCAGCACTGGGGCCAGATGGTAAGCCCTCCCGTATCGTAGTTATCTACACGACGGGGAGTCA
GGCAACTATGGATGAACGAAATAGACAGATCGCTGAGATAGGTGCCTCACTGATTAAGCATTGGTAACTG
TCAGACCAAGTTTACTCATATATACTTTAGATTGATTTAAAACTTCATTTTTAATTTAAAAGGATCTAGG
TGAAGATCCTTTTTGATAATCTCATGACCAAAATCCCTTAACGTGAGTTTTCGTTCCACTGAGCGTCAGA
CCCCGTAGAAAAGATCAAAGGATCTTCTTGAGATCCTTTTTTTCTGCGCGTAATCTGCTGCTTGCAAACA
AAAAAACCACCGCTACCAGCGGTGGTTTGTTTGCCGGATCAAGAGCTACCAACTCTTTTTCCGAAGGTAA
CTGGCTTCAGCAGAGCGCAGATACCAAATACTGTTCTTCTAGTGTAGCCGTAGTTAGGCCACCACTTCAA
GAACTCTGTAGCACCGCCTACATACCTCGCTCTGCTAATCCTGTTACCAGTGGCTGCTGCCAGTGGCGAT
AAGTCGTGTCTTACCGGGTTGGACTCAAGACGATAGTTACCGGATAAGGCGCAGCGGTCGGGCTGAACGG
GGGGTTCGTGCACACAGCCCAGCTTGGAGCGAACGACCTACACCGAACTGAGATACCTACAGCGTGAGCT
ATGAGAAAGCGCCACGCTTCCCGAAGGGAGAAAGGCGGACAGGTATCCGGTAAGCGGCAGGGTCGGAACA
GGAGAGCGCACGAGGGAGCTTCCAGGGGGAAACGCCTGGTATCTTTATAGTCCTGTCGGGTTTCGCCACC
TCTGACTTGAGCGTCGATTTTTGTGATGCTCGTCAGGGGGGCGGAGCCTATGGAAAAACGCCAGCAACGC
GGCCTTTTTACGGTTCCTGGCCTTTTGCTGGCCTTTTGCTCACATGTTCTTTCCTGCGTTATCCCCTGAT
TCTGTGGATAACCGTATTACCGCCTTTGAGTGAGCTGATACCGCTCGCCGCAGCCGAACGACCGAGCGCA
GCGAGTCAGTGAGCGAGGAAGCGGAAGAGCGCCCAATACGCAAACCGCCTCTCCCCGCGCGTTGGCCGAT
TCATTAATGCAGCTGGCACGACAGGTTTCCCGACTGGAAAGCGGGCAGTGAGCGCAACGCAATTAATGTG
AGTTAGCTCACTCATTAGGCACCCCAGGCTTTACACTTTATGCTTCCGGCTCGTATGTTGTGTGGAATTG
TGAGCGGATAACAATTTCACACAGGAAACAGCTATGACCATGATTACGCCAAGCGCGCAATTAACCCTCA
CTAAAGGGAACAAAAGCTGGAGCTGCAAGC
Features (pLannotate 1.2.2; 29 found; start..end, strand, type, name):
      5..231     +  promoter       RSV promoter: Rous sarcoma virus enhancer/promoter
    232..412     +  LTR            5' LTR (truncated): truncated 5' long terminal repeat (LTR) from HIV-1
    459..584     +  misc_feature   HIV-1 Ψ: packaging signal of human immunodeficiency virus type 1
    568..931     +  CDS            HIV-1 gag (fragment): gag protein from human immunodeficiency virus 1; gag
   1077..1310    +  misc_feature   RRE: The Rev response element (RRE) of HIV-1 allows for Rev-dependent mRNA export from the nucleus to the cytoplasm.
   1687..1713    +  CDS            Rev (fragment): human immunodeficiency virus 1 (HIV-1) Rev protein; rev; enhances nuclear export of unspliced and incompletely spliced viral mRNAs
   1717..1957    +  promoter       U6 promoter: RNA polymerase III promoter for human U6 snRNA
   1987..2062    +  misc_RNA       gRNA scaffold: guide RNA scaffold for the Streptococcus pyogenes CRISPR/Cas9 system
   2110..2227    +  misc_feature   cPPT/CTS: central polypurine tract and central termination sequence of HIV-1
   2296..2507    +  promoter       EF-1α core promoter: core promoter for human elongation factor EF-1α
   2611..4326    +  CDS            Cas9(N): N-terminal portion of Streptococcus pyogenes Cas9 (Zetsche et al., 2015)
   4213..6711    +  CDS            Cas9(C): C-terminal portion of Streptococcus pyogenes Cas9 (Zetsche et al., 2015)
   6825..7524    +  CDS            TagRFP657 (fragment): far-red monomeric fluorescent protein with an emission peak at 657 nm (Morozova et al., 2010) derived from mKate
   7539..8127    +  misc_feature   WPRE: woodchuck hepatitis virus posttranscriptional regulatory element
   8175..8194    +  misc_feature   cPPT/CTS (fragment): central polypurine tract and central termination sequence of HIV-1
   8196..8429    +  LTR            3' LTR (ΔU3): self-inactivating 3' long terminal repeat (LTR) from HIV-1
   8507..8628    +  polyA_signal   SV40 poly(A) signal: SV40 polyadenylation signal
   8668..8803    +  rep_origin     SV40 ori: SV40 origin of replication
   8824..8842    -  promoter       T7 promoter: promoter for bacteriophage T7 RNA polymerase
   8850..9005    +  CDS            lacZα (fragment): LacZα fragment of β-galactosidase; lacZ fragment
   9010..9438    +  rep_origin     f1 ori (sequence partly withheld): f1 bacteriophage origin of replication; arrow indicates direction of (+) strand synthesis
   9491..9595    +  promoter       AmpR promoter: bla
   9596..10456   +  CDS            AmpR: β-lactamase; bla; confers resistance to ampicillin, carbenicillin, and related antibiotics
  10627..11215   +  rep_origin     ori: high-copy-number ColE1/pMB1/pBR322/pUC origin of replication
  11398..11490   +  CDS            lacI (fragment): lac repressor; lacI; The lac repressor binds to the lac operator to inhibit transcription in E. coli. This inhibition can be relieved by adding lactose or isopropyl-β-D-thiogalactopyranoside (IPTG).
  11503..11524   +  protein_bind   CAP binding site: CAP binding activates transcription in the presence of cAMP. E. coli catabolite activator protein
  11539..11569   +  promoter       lac promoter: promoter for the E. coli lac operon
  11573..11595   +  protein_bind   lac operator (fragment): The lac repressor binds to the lac operator to inhibit transcription in E. coli. This inhibition can be relieved by adding lactose or isopropyl-β-D-thiogalactopyranoside (IPTG). lac repressor encoded by lacI
  11638..11656   +  promoter       T3 promoter: promoter for bacteriophage T3 RNA polymerase
