[The description below was written by a language model from this plasmid's Addgene catalogue record and pLannotate feature annotations shown in this document.]
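Description:
pLC-RFP657-CASP8 is an all-in-one lentiviral CRISPR plasmid built on the lentiCRISPRv1 backbone for knocking out human Caspase-8 (CASP8) in mammalian cells. It is propagated in E. coli as a high-copy plasmid through a ColE1/pUC-type origin with ampicillin selection (AmpR/β-lactamase). The bacterial backbone also carries an f1 origin, an SV40 origin and poly(A) signal, and remnants of lac and T7/T3 promoter elements. The viral portion has a third-generation layout. An RSV promoter drives a truncated HIV-1 5' LTR, followed by the Ψ packaging signal with a gag fragment, the Rev response element, a cPPT/CTS, a WPRE and a self-inactivating ΔU3 3' LTR. The genome can therefore be packaged when helper functions are supplied in trans, and it integrates without active LTR promoter activity.

Two expression units sit between the LTRs. A human U6 Pol III promoter transcribes a CASP8-targeting spacer, cloned through BsmBI sites that were destroyed in the process, fused to the Streptococcus pyogenes gRNA scaffold. Downstream, an EF-1α core promoter drives S. pyogenes Cas9, which the annotation software reports as overlapping N- and C-terminal segments that together span the full coding region. This is followed by the far-red fluorescent protein TagRFP657. The linker between Cas9 and the reporter is not annotated.

The catalogue's backbone note says puromycin resistance was swapped for tagBFP, but the plasmid name, stated purpose and feature table all indicate TagRFP657, so transduced cells are identified or sorted by far-red fluorescence rather than by drug selection. The associated publication concerns apoptosis and necroptosis induced by SMAC mimetics in acute lymphoblastic leukaemia, which is consistent with using the construct to disrupt Caspase-8 in cell-death studies.
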