Addgene plasmid #75164: pLC-RFP657-CASP8
Purpose: LentiCRISPR-RFP657 with sgRNA targeting human Caspase-8
Depositing lab: Beat Bornhauser. Depositing organization: University Children's Hospital Zurich. Publication: Activation of concurrent apoptosis and necroptosis by SMAC mimetics for the treatment of refractory and relapsed ALL. McComb S, Aguade-Gorgorio J, Harder L, Marovca B, Cario G, Eckert C, Schrappe M, Stanulla M, von Stackelberg A, Bourquin JP, Bornhauser BC. Sci Transl Med. 2016 May 18;8(339):339ra70. doi: 10.1126/scitranslmed.aad2986. PubMed 27194728.
Backbone
  Vector backbone: lentiCRISPRv1
  Total vector size (bp): 11696
  Modifications to backbone: Swap puromycin resistance for tagBFP
  Vector type: Mammalian Expression, Lentiviral, CRISPR
Growth in bacteria
  Bacterial resistance: Ampicillin, 100 μg/mL
  Growth temperature: 37°C
  Growth strain: NEB Stable
  Copy number: High Copy
Gene/Insert
  Gene/Insert name: CASP8 sgRNA (alt name: Caspase-8)
  gRNA/shRNA sequence: GCCTGGACTACATTCCGCAA
  Species: H. sapiens (human)
  GenBank ID: NG_007497.1
  Entrez Gene: CASP8 (a.k.a. ALPS2B, CAP4, Casp-8, FLICE, MACH, MCH5)
  Promoter: U6
  Cloning method: Restriction Enzyme; 5′ cloning site BsmBI (Esp3I) (destroyed during cloning); 3′ cloning site BsmBI (Esp3I) (destroyed during cloning)
  Sequencing primers: 5′ GACTATCATATGCTTACCGT; 3′ AAACTTGCGGAATGTAGTCCAGGCC
Terms and licenses: Academic/Nonprofit Terms; Industry Terms: Not Available to Industry
How to cite: pLC-RFP657-CASP8 was a gift from Beat Bornhauser (Addgene plasmid # 75164 ; http://n2t.net/addgene:75164 ; RRID:Addgene_75164)
