>Addgene plasmid #75164 | pLC-RFP657-CASP8 | addgene partial sequence | sequence record 147062 | LKO1_5 5'-GACTATCATATGCTTACCGT-3'
ATAGCAAGTTAAAATAAGGCTAGTCCGTTATCAACTTGAAAAAGTGGCACCGAGTCGGTGCTTTTTTGAA
TTCTAGATCTTGAGACAAATGGCAGTATTCATCCACAATTTTAAAAGAAAAGGGGGGATTGGGGGGTACA
GTGCAGGGGAAAGAATAGTAGACATAATAGCAACAGACATACAAACTAAAGAATTACAAAAACAAATTAC
AAAAATTCAAAATTTTCGGGTTTATTACAGGGACAGCAGAGATCCACTTTGGCGCCGGCTCGAGTGGCTC
CGGTGCCCGTCAGTGGGCAGAGCGCACATCGCCCACAGTCCCCGAGAAGTTGGGGGGAGGGGTCGGCAAT
TGAACCGGTGCCTAGAGAAGGTGGCGCGGGGTAAACTGGGAAAGTGATGTCGTGTACTGGCTCCGCCTTT
TTCCCGAGGGTGGGGGAGAACCGTATATAAGTGCAGTAGTCGCCGTGAACGTTCTTTTTCGCAACGGGTT
TGCCGCCAGAACACAGGTGTCGTGACGCGGGATCCGCCACCATGGATTACAAAGACGATGACGATAAGAT
GGCCCCAAAGAAGAAGCGGAAGGTCGGTATCCACGGAGTCCCAGCAGCCGACAAGAAGTACAGCAT
