>Addgene plasmid #75164 | pLC-RFP657-CASP8 | addgene partial sequence | sequence record 147063 | StrepPyoCas9-5UTR-F 5'-CGGTGCCACTTTTTCAAGTTG-3'
AACTTGCGGAATGTAGTCCAGGCCGGTGTTTCGTCCTTTCCACAAGATATATAAAGCCAAGAAATCGAAA
TACTTTCAAGTTACGGTAAGCATATGATAGTCCATTTTAAAACATAATTTTAAAACTGCAAACTACCCAA
GAAATTATTACTTTCTACGTCACGTATTTTGTACTAATATCTTTGTGTTTACAGTCAAATTAATTCTAAT
TATCTCTCTAACAGCCTTGTATCGTATATGCAAATATGAAGGAATCATGGGAAATAGGCCCTCTCTGGGT
CCCCTCGGGGTTGGGAGGTGGGTCTGAAACGATAATGGTGAATATCCCTGCCTAACTCTATTCACTATAG
AAAGTACAGCAAAAACTATTCTTAAACCTACCAAGCCTCCTACTATCATTATGAATAATTTTATATACCA
CAGCCAATTTGTTATGTTAAACCAATTCCACAAACTTGCCCATTTATCTAATTCCAATAATTCTTGTTCA
TTCTTTTCTTGCTGGTTTTGCGATTCTTCAATTAAGGAGTGTATTAAGCTTGTGTAATTGTTAATTTCTC
TGTCCCACTCCATCCAGGTCGTGTGATTCCAAATCTGTTCCAGAGATTTATTACTCCAACTAGCATTCCA
AGGCACAGCAGTGGTGCAAATGAGTTTTCCAGAGCAACCCCAAATCCCCAGGAGCTGTTGATCCTTTAGG
TATCTTTCCACAGCCAGGATTCTTGCCTGGAGCTGCTTGATGCCC
